Addgene plasmid #57831: mKO-Alpha-Actinin-19
Depositing lab: Michael Davidson. Depositing organization: Florida State University, Tallahassee. Publication: Dual-color superresolution imaging of genetically expressed probes within individual adhesion complexes. Shroff H, Galbraith CG, Galbraith JA, White H, Gillette J, Olenych S, Davidson MW, Betzig E. Proc Natl Acad Sci U S A. 2007 Dec 18;104(51):20308-13. Epub 2007 Dec 12. 10.1073/pnas.0710517105 PubMed 18077327.
Backbone
  Vector backbone: mKO
  Backbone size w/o insert (bp): 4750
  Vector type: Mammalian Expression
  Selectable markers: Neomycin (select with G418)
Growth in bacteria
  Bacterial resistance: Kanamycin, 50 μg/mL
  Growth temperature: 37°C
  Growth strain: DH5alpha
  Copy number: High Copy
Gene/Insert
  Gene/Insert name: Alpha-Actinin (alt name: NM_001102.3)
  Species: H. sapiens (human)
  Entrez Gene: ACTN1 (a.k.a. BDPLT15)
  Promoter: CMV
  Tag / fusion protein: mKO
  Cloning method: Unknown
  Sequencing primers: 5′ CMV-F; 3′ SV40pA-R
Terms and licenses: Academic/Nonprofit Terms; Industry Terms: Not Available to Industry
Depositor comments: . Excitation = 548; Emission = 561
How to cite: mKO-Alpha-Actinin-19 was a gift from Michael Davidson (Addgene plasmid # 57831 ; http://n2t.net/addgene:57831 ; RRID:Addgene_57831)
