[The description below was written by a language model from this plasmid's Addgene catalogue record.]
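Description:
mKO-Alpha-Actinin-19 is a mammalian expression plasmid that produces human alpha-actinin (ACTN1) fused to the orange fluorescent protein mKO (monomeric Kusabira Orange). It is built on an mKO fluorescent-protein vector backbone of about 4.75 kb without the insert. The plasmid is maintained in E. coli as a high-copy plasmid under kanamycin selection, and it carries a neomycin resistance marker so that transfected mammalian cells can be selected with G418. Expression of the fusion is driven by the CMV promoter, a strong constitutive promoter in most mammalian cell lines. The listed 3′ sequencing primer suggests that the transcript ends at an SV40 polyadenylation signal. The record does not state whether mKO sits at the N- or C-terminus of alpha-actinin, and it does not explain the "19" in the name, which may refer to a linker length. The cloning method is listed as unknown, and no feature table is provided.

Alpha-actinin is an actin-crosslinking protein that concentrates in focal adhesions and along stress fibres, so the fusion serves as a genetically encoded marker for these structures in fluorescence microscopy. The depositor gives the fluorophore's excitation maximum as 548 nm and its emission maximum as 561 nm, which allows it to be paired with green or far-red probes in multicolour experiments. The associated publication concerns dual-colour superresolution imaging of genetically expressed probes within individual adhesion complexes, consistent with using this construct to visualise adhesion and actin cytoskeleton organisation in cells.
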