>Addgene plasmid #57831 | mKO-Alpha-Actinin-19 | depositor partial sequence | sequence record 88982 | insert sequence
TGACGTCAGATCCGCTAGCGCTACCGGACTCAGATCTCGAGCTCAAGCTTCGCACCATCATGGACCATTA
TGATTCTCAGCAAACCAACGATTACATGCAGCCAGAAGAGGACTGGGACCGGGACCTGCTCCTGGACCCG
GCCTGGGAGAAGCAGCAGAGAAAGACATTCACGGCATGGTGTAACTCCCACCTCCGGAAGGCGGGGACAC
AGATCGAGAACATCGAAGAGGACTTCCGGGATGGCCTGAAGCTCATGCTGCTGCTGGAGGTCATCTCAGG
TGAACGCTTGGCCAAGCCAGAGCGAGGCAAGATGAGAGTGCACAAGATCTCCAACGTCAACAAGGCCCTG
GATTTCATAGCCAGCAAAGGCGTCAAACTGGTGTCCATCGGAGCCGAAGAAATCGTGGATGGGAATGTGA
AGATGACCCTGGGCATGATCTGGACCATCATCCTGCGCTTTGCCATCCAGGACATCTCCGTGGAAGAGAC
TTCAGCCAAGGAAGGGCTGCTCCTGTGGTGTCAGAGAAAGACAGCCCCTTACAAAAATGTCAACATCCAG
AACTTCCACATAAGCTGGAAGGATGGCCTCGGCTTCTGTGCTTTGATCCACCGACACCGGCCCGAGCTGA
TTGACTACGGGAAGCTGCGGAAGGATGATCCACTCACAAATCTGAATACGGCTTTTGACGTGGCAGAGAA
GTACCTGGACATCCCCAAGATGCTGGATGCCGAAGACATCGTTGGAACTGCCCGACCGGATGAGAAAGCC
ATCATGACTTACGTGTCTAGCTTCTACCACGCCTTCTCTGGAGCCCAGAAGGCGGAGACAGCAGCCAATC
GCATCTGCAAGGTGTTGGCCGTCAACCAGGAGAACGAGCAGCTTATGGAAGACTACGAGAAGCTGGCCAG
TGATCTGTTGGAGTGGATCCGCCGCACAATCCCGTGGCTGGAGAACCGGGTGCCCGAGAACACCATGCAT
GCCATGCAACAGAAGCTGGAGGACTTCCGGGACTACCGGCGCCTGCACAAGCCGCCCAAGGTGCAGGAGA
AGTGCCAGCTGGAGATCAACTTCAACACGCTGCAGACCAAGCTGCGGCTCAGCAACCGGCCTGCCTTCAT
GCCCTCTGAGGGCAGGATGGTCTCGGACATCAACAATGCCTGGGGCTGCCTGGAGCAGGTGGAGAAGGGC
TATGAGGAGTGGTTGCTGAATGAGATCCGGAGGCTGGAGCGACTGGACCACCTGGCAGAGAAGTTCCGGC
AGAAGGCCTCCATCCACGAGGCCTGGACTGACGGCAAAGAGGCCATGCTGCGACAGAAGGACTATGAGAC
CGCCACCCTCTCGGAGATCAAGGCCTTGCTCAAGAAGCATGAGGCCTTCGAGAGTGACCTGGCTGCCCAC
CAGGACCGTGTGGAGCAGATTGCCGCCATCGCACAGGAGCTCAATGAGCTGGACTATTATGACTCACCCA
GTGTCAACGCCCGTTGCCAAAAGATCTGTGACCAGTGGGACAATCTGGGGGCCCTAACTCAGAAGCGAAG
GGAAGCTCTGGAGCGGACCGAGAAACTGCTGGAGACCATTGACCAGCTGTACTTGGAGTATGCCAAGCGG
GCTGCACCCTTCAACAACTGGATGGAGGGGGCCATGGAGGACCTGCAGGACACCTTCATTGTGCACACCA
TTGAGGAGATCCAGGGACTGACCACAGCCCATGAGCAGTTCAAGGCCACCCTCCCTGATGCCGACAAGGA
GCGCCTGGCCATCCTGGGCATCCACAATGAGGTGTCCAAGATTGTCCAGACCTACCACGTCAATATGGCG
GGCACCAACCCCTACACAACCATCACGCCTCAGGAGATCAATGGCAAATGGGACCACGTGCGGCAGCTGG
TGCCTCGGAGGGACCAAGCTCTGACGGAGGAGCATGCCCGACAGCAGCACAATGAGAGGCTACGCAAGCA
GTTTGGAGCCCAGGCCAATGTCATCGGGCCCTGGATCCAGACCAAGATGGAGGAGATCGGGAGGATCTCC
ATTGAGATGCATGGGACCCTGGAGGACCAGCTCAGCCACCTGCGGCAGTATGAGAAGAGCATCGTCAACT
ACAAGCCAAAGATTGATCAGCTGGAGGGCGACCACCAGCTCATCCAGGAGGCGCTCATCTTCGACAACAA
GCACACCAACTACACCATGGAGCACATCCGTGTGGGCTGGGAGCAGCTGCTCACCACCATCGCCAGGACC
ATCAATGAGGTAGAGAACCAGATCCTGACCCGGGATGCCAAGGGCATCAGCCAGGAGCAGATGAATGAGT
TCCGGGCCTCCTTCAACCACTTTGACCGGAAGAAGACAGGCATGATGGACACGGATGATTTCCGCGCCTG
CCTGATCTCCATGGGTTACAACATGGGAGAAGCAGAATTTGCCCGCATCATGAGCATTGTGGACCCCAAC
CGCCTGGGGGTAGTGACATTCCAGGCCTTCATTGACTTCATGTCCCGCGAGACAGCCGACACAGATACAG
CAGACCAAGTCATGGCTTCCTTCAAGATCCTGGCTGGGGACAAGAACTACATTACCATGGACGAGCTGCG
CCGCGAGCTGCCACCCGACCAGGCTGAGTACTGCATCGCGCGGATGGCCCCCTACACCGGCCCCGACTCC
GTGCCAGGTGCTCTGGACTACATGTCCTTCTCCACGGCGCTGTACGGCGAGAGTGACCTCAAGCTTCGAA
TTCTGCAGTCGACGGTACCGCGGGCCCGGGATCCACCGGTCGCCACCATGGTGAGTGTGATTAAACCAGA
GATGAAGATGAGGTACTACATGGACGGCTCCGTCAATGGGCATGAGTTCACAATTGAAGGTGAAGGCACA
GGCAGACCTTACGAGGGACATCAAGAGATGACACTACGCGTCACAATGGCCAAGGGCGGGCCAATGCCTT
TCGCGTTTGACTTAGTGTCACACGTGTTCTGTTACGGCCACAGACCTTTTACTAAATATCCAGAAGAGAT
ACCAGACTATTTCAAACAAGCATTTCCTGAAGGCCTGTCATGGGAAAGGTCGTTGGAGTTCGAAGATGGT
GGGTCCGCTTCAGTCAGTGCGCATATAAGCCTTAGAGGAAACACCTTCTACCACAAATCCAAATTTACTG
GGGTTAACTTTCCTGCCGATGGTCCTATCATGCAAAACCAAAGTGTTGATTGGGAGCCATCAACCGAGAA
AATTACTGCCAGCGACGGAGTTCTGAAGGGTGATGTTACGATGTACCTAAAACTTGAAGGAGGCGGCAAT
CACAAATGCCAATTCAAGACTACTTACAAGGCGGCAAAAAAGATTCTTAAAATGCCAGGAAGCCATTACA
TCAGCCATCGCCTCGTCAGGAAAACCGAAGGCAACATTACTGAGCTGGTAGAAGATGCAGTAGCTCATTC
CTAAGCGGCCGCGACTCTAGATCATAATCAGCCATACCACATGTAGAA
